>Addgene plasmid #136743 | pISH-Olfr1228 | addgene full sequence | sequence record 273401 | Addgene NGS Result
GACCTACACCGAACTGAGATACCTACAGCGTGAGCTATGAGAAAGCGCCACGCTTCCCGAAGGGAGAAAG
GCGGACAGGTATCCGGTAAGCGGCAGGGTCGGAACAGGAGAGCGCACGAGGGAGCTTCCAGGGGGAAACG
CCTGGTATCTTTATAGTCCTGTCGGGTTTCGCCACCTCTGACTTGAGCGTCGATTTTTGTGATGCTCGTC
AGGGGGGCGGAGCCTATGGAAAAACGCCAGCAACGCGGCCTTTTTACGGTTCCTGGCCTTTTGCTGGCCT
TTTGCTCACATGTTCTTTCCTGCGTTATCCCCTGATTCTGTGGATAACCGTATTACCGCCTTTGAGTGAG
CTGATACCGCTCGCCGCAGCCGAACGACCGAGCGCAGCGAGTCAGTGAGCGAGGAAGCGGAAGAGCGCCC
AATACGCAAACCGCCTCTCCCCGCGCGTTGGCCGATTCATTAATGCAGCTGGCACGACAGGTTTCCCGAC
TGGAAAGCGGGCAGTGAGCGCAACGCAATTAATGTGAGTTAGCTCACTCATTAGGCACCCCAGGCTTTAC
ACTTTATGCTTCCGGCTCGTATGTTGTGTGGAATTGTGAGCGGATAACAATTTCACACAGGAAACAGCTA
TGACCATGATTACGCCAAGCTATTTAGGTGACACTATAGAATACTCAAGCTATGCATCCAACGCGTTGGG
AGCTCTCCCATATGGTCGACCTGCAGGCGGCCGCGAATTCACTAGTGATTGAAGACGCATCTGTTATGAA
AAAGATAGACACATAAATTTAGTGGGGAGGTATCATAGCATATTTAGTGTTTTGTTACAGATTTGTTTTG
ATAAGATTCTTACACATTGTTCATATATTCATTTTAAAACAAATTATAATTCTCTTTCCTGTGCTGTTTT
TCTGGGAGATGGGTATCCTATCTCTGATTCATTCTGTTAAATCTTTCTCTGATTCATCACTTTGTCTATC
CCTCAATTAGTTGTCACTTTCAAACATGGATGCTCCCTTCTATAAACTAAGATTACCATTACTGTTAGGG
ATTAAAGGTGTGTATCAAGGGTATGTTTACATCCCAAGCAGATTGCCCTGTATCAGAAGGTCTGCATTCT
GGCTGGATCATATGAACCTTGACCTAACTGGTTTTGGGAAGAGACCTTGGCTATATAATACATTACTTCC
CCAGTATTTTATTAAAACTGTGCTATAATGAATGACTTCTTAATGGGTGTTGTGAATCAGAAAAATCGAA
TTCCCGCGGCCGCCATGGCGGCCGGGAGCATGCGACGTCGGGCCCAATTCGCCCTATAGTGAGTCGTATT
ACAATTCACTGGCCGTCGTTTTACAACGTCGTGACTGGGAAAACCCTGGCGTTACCCAACTTAATCGCCT
TGCAGCACATCCCCCTTTCGCCAGCTGGCGTAATAGCGAAGAGGCCCGCACCGATCGCCCTTCCCAACAG
TTGCGCAGCCTGAATGGCGAATGG
[124 nt withheld, positions 1495-1618]
C
[91 nt withheld, positions 1620-1710]
A
[49 nt withheld, positions 1712-1760]
CCTTTGACGTTGGAGTCCACGTTCTTT
[37 nt withheld, positions 1788-1824]
ACCCTATCTCGGTCTATTCTTTTGATTTATAAGGGATTTTGCCGATTTCGGCCTATTGGTTAAAAAATGA
GCTGATTTAACAAAAATTTAACGCGAATTTTAACAAAATATTAACGCTTACAATTTCCTGATGCGGTATT
TTCTCCTTACGCATCTGTGCGGTATTTCACACCGCATCAGGTGGCACTTTTCGGGGAAATGTGCGCGGAA
CCCCTATTTGTTTATTTTTCTAAATACATTCAAATATGTATCCGCTCATGAGACAATAACCCTGATAAAT
GCTTCAATAATATTGAAAAAGGAAGAGTATGAGTATTCAACATTTCCGTGTCGCCCTTATTCCCTTTTTT
GCGGCATTTTGCCTTCCTGTTTTTGCTCACCCAGAAACGCTGGTGAAAGTAAAAGATGCTGAAGATCAGT
TGGGTGCACGAGTGGGTTACATCGAACTGGATCTCAACAGCGGTAAGATCCTTGAGAGTTTTCGCCCCGA
AGAACGTTTTCCAATGATGAGCACTTTTAAAGTTCTGCTATGTGGCGCGGTATTATCCCGTATTGACGCC
GGGCAAGAGCAACTCGGTCGCCGCATACACTATTCTCAGAATGACTTGGTTGAGTACTCACCAGTCACAG
AAAAGCATCTTACGGATGGCATGACAGTAAGAGAATTATGCAGTGCTGCCATAACCATGAGTGATAACAC
TGCGGCCAACTTACTTCTGACAACGATCGGAGGACCGAAGGAGCTAACCGCTTTTTTGCACAACATGGGG
GATCATGTAACTCGCCTTGATCGTTGGGAACCGGAGCTGAATGAAGCCATACCAAACGACGAGCGTGACA
CCACGATGCCTGTAGCAATGGCAACAACGTTGCGCAAACTATTAACTGGCGAACTACTTACTCTAGCTTC
CCGGCAACAATTAATAGACTGGATGGAGGCGGATAAAGTTGCAGGACCACTTCTGCGCTCGGCCCTTCCG
GCTGGCTGGTTTATTGCTGATAAATCTGGAGCCGGTGAGCGTGGGTCTCGCGGTATCATTGCAGCACTGG
GGCCAGATGGTAAGCCCTCCCGTATCGTAGTTATCTACACGACGGGGAGTCAGGCAACTATGGATGAACG
AAATAGACAGATCGCTGAGATAGGTGCCTCACTGATTAAGCATTGGTAACTGTCAGACCAAGTTTACTCA
TATATACTTTAGATTGATTTAAAACTTCATTTTTAATTTAAAAGGATCTAGGTGAAGATCCTTTTTGATA
ATCTCATGACCAAAATCCCTTAACGTGAGTTTTCGTTCCACTGAGCGTCAGACCCCGTAGAAAAGATCAA
AGGATCTTCTTGAGATCCTTTTTTTCTGCGCGTAATCTGCTGCTTGCAAACAAAAAAACCACCGCTACCA
GCGGTGGTTTGTTTGCCGGATCAAGAGCTACCAACTCTTTTTCCGAAGGTAACTGGCTTCAGCAGAGCGC
AGATACCAAATACTGTTCTTCTAGTGTAGCCGTAGTTAGGCCACCACTTCAAGAACTCTGTAGCACCGCC
TACATACCTCGCTCTGCTAATCCTGTTACCAGTGGCTGCTGCCAGTGGCGATAAGTCGTGTCTTACCGGG
TTGGACTCAAGACGATAGTTACCGGATAAGGCGCAGCGGTCGGGCTGAACGGGGGGTTCGTGCACACAGC
CCAGCTTGGAGCGAAC
Features (pLannotate 1.2.2; 13 found; start..end, strand, type, name):
    415..507     +  CDS            lacI (fragment): lac repressor; lacI; The lac repressor binds to the lac operator to inhibit transcription in E. coli. This inhibition can be relieved by adding lactose or isopropyl-β-D-thiogalactopyranoside (IPTG).
    520..541     +  protein_bind   CAP binding site: CAP binding activates transcription in the presence of cAMP. E. coli catabolite activator protein
    556..586     +  promoter       lac promoter: promoter for the E. coli lac operon
    594..610     +  protein_bind   lac operator: The lac repressor binds to the lac operator to inhibit transcription in E. coli. This inhibition can be relieved by adding lactose or isopropyl-β-D-thiogalactopyranoside (IPTG). lac repressor encoded by lacI
    652..670     +  promoter       SP6 promoter: promoter for bacteriophage SP6 RNA polymerase
    682..744     +  CDS            VESPI_VESMG (fragment): Experimental evidence at protein level: Swiss-Prot protein existence level 1. Shows contractile activity on isolated ileum smooth muscle. From Vespa magnifica (Hornet).
   1313..1331    -  promoter       T7 promoter: promoter for bacteriophage T7 RNA polymerase
   1334..1491    +  CDS            lacZα (fragment): LacZα fragment of β-galactosidase; lacZ fragment
   1495..1923    +  rep_origin     f1 ori (sequence partly withheld): f1 bacteriophage origin of replication; arrow indicates direction of (+) strand synthesis
   1951..2001    -  misc_feature   bom (fragment): basis of mobility region from pBR322
   2028..2132    +  promoter       AmpR promoter: bla
   2133..2993    +  CDS            AmpR: β-lactamase; bla; confers resistance to ampicillin, carbenicillin, and related antibiotics
   3164..232     +  rep_origin     ori (across the origin): high-copy-number ColE1/pMB1/pBR322/pUC origin of replication
