[The description below was written by a language model from this plasmid's Addgene catalogue record and pLannotate feature annotations shown in this document.]
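Description:
pISH-Olfr1228 is a small (about 3.5 kb) bacterial cloning plasmid built on the pGEM-T-Easy backbone and catalogued as an in situ probe vector. It is not an expression construct for any host. It serves as a DNA template for in vitro transcription of riboprobes against the mouse odorant receptor gene Olfr1228, also known as MOR233-1. It is propagated in E. coli through a high-copy ColE1/pUC-type origin and selected with ampicillin via the β-lactamase gene under its own promoter. An f1 phage origin is also present, a standard backbone element that permits single-stranded DNA production.

The payload is a fragment of mouse Olfr1228 described only as the ISH probe insert. The record does not state which part of the gene it covers, its orientation, or how it was cloned. In the feature table the insert itself is not annotated, but it evidently lies in the roughly 640 bp interval between the SP6 promoter and the oppositely oriented T7 promoter. These two phage promoters face inward across the cloning site, so after linearising on one side or the other, transcription with the corresponding RNA polymerase yields either antisense (hybridising) or sense (control) labelled RNA. Which polymerase gives the antisense probe cannot be determined from the record. A short hit to a hornet peptide in this region is almost certainly a spurious annotation match. The surrounding lac promoter, operator, CAP site and lacZα fragment are remnants of the backbone's blue/white screening cassette, interrupted by the insert. The plasmid belongs to a study mapping zonal expression of odorant receptor genes in the mouse main olfactory epithelium.
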