Addgene plasmid #136743: pISH-Olfr1228
Purpose: Template to synthesize riboprobes for in situ hybridization (ISH) for Olfr1228
Depositing lab: Peter Mombaerts. Depositing organization: Max Planck Research Unit for Neurogenetics. Publication: The Zonal Organization of Odorant Receptor Gene Choice in the Main Olfactory Epithelium of the Mouse. Zapiec B, Mombaerts P. Cell Rep. 2020 Mar 24;30(12):4220-4234.e5. doi: 10.1016/j.celrep.2020.02.110. PubMed 32209480.
Backbone
  Vector backbone: pGEM-T-Easy
  Vector type: in situ probe
Growth in bacteria
  Bacterial resistance: Ampicillin, 100 μg/mL
  Growth temperature: 37°C
  Growth strain: DH5alpha
  Copy number: High Copy
Gene/Insert
  Gene/Insert name: Olfr1228
  Species: M. musculus (mouse)
  Mutation: ISH Probe insert
  Cloning method: Unknown
Terms and licenses: Academic/Nonprofit Terms; Industry Terms: Not Available to Industry
Depositor comments: ISH probe for mouse gene: Olfr1228 aka MOR233-1
How to cite: pISH-Olfr1228 was a gift from Peter Mombaerts (Addgene plasmid # 136743 ; http://n2t.net/addgene:136743 ; RRID:Addgene_136743)
